>Addgene plasmid #222105 | pKL2299A | addgene full sequence | sequence record 442317 | Addgene NGS Result
ATGAACGGAAGGTATTCACCGACGCGGCAGGATTTTAAGACAGGCGCGAAGCCTTGGTCTATATTAGCCC
TTATCGTTGCCGCAATGATTTTCGCGTTCATGGCGGTTGCGTCCTGGCAGGACAATGGGACTACCCAGGC
AATCCTTAGCCAAATACGATCGATTAACGCTGACAGCGCCTCACTGCAGCGCGATGTACTCCGCGCTCAC
ACGGGCACCGTGGCGAACTACCGCCCCATTATCTCCAGGCTGGGAGCTCTGCGGAAGAATCTGGAAGATT
TGAAGCAATTATTTAGGCAATCTCATATTGTAAGTGAGAGCAATGCTGCTCAACTGCTACGCCGGCTAGA
AGTGTCTCTAAATTCGGCTGACGCGGCGGTCGCCGCCTTTGGTGCGCAAAATGTCCGCCTGCAAGATTCG
CTGGCCAGTTTCACTCGTGCTTTAAGCAATCTTCCAGGAAAGGCCTCAAGCGATCAGACTTTAGAAAAAC
CAACAGAATTGGCTAGCATGATGCTCCAATTTCTTCGGCAACCAAGCCCGGCTATTTCATTCGAGATCAG
CCTTGAACTAGAGAGGCTCCAAAAACAACGCGGTCTTGATGAAGCTCCCGTGCGCATACTTTCGCGTGAA
GGTCCCATTATCTTATCGCTTTTGCCACAGGTGAACGATCTGGTGAACATGATTCAGACGTCTGACACCG
CAGAAATTGCGGAAATGTTGCAGCGTGAGTGTTTGGAGGTCTATAGCTTGAAAAATGTGGAGGAGCGGAG
CGCACGTATCTTTCTTGGGTCCGCTTCAGTGGGTCTTTGCCTGTACATCATCACCTTAGTCTATAGGCTA
CGCAAAAAAACCGATTGGTTAGCGCGGCGTTTAGATTACGAAGAGCTAATCAAAGAGATCGGAGTATGTT
TTGAAGGTGAGGCGGCCACTACGTCGTCCGCGCAAGCTGCACTTGGTATTATTCAGCGCTTCTTTGATGC
CGATACGTGCGCGTTAGCTCTAGTGGACCATGACCGTAGGTGGGCTGTCGAAACATTCGGTGCGAAGCAC
CCAAAACCCGTGTGGGACGACAGGGTGCTACGCGAAATAGTCTCTCGTACCAAAGCGAACGAACGGGCGA
CGGTATTCCGCATCGTATCGACGCAAAAAATCGTACATTTGCCTCCCGAAATTCCAGGTCTTTCGATACT
ACTGGCTCACAAATCCACAGATAAACTAATTGCGGTTTGTTCACTGGGTTACCAAAGCTATCGCCCTCGA
CCTTGCCAAGGCGAAATTCAGCTTCTTGAACTCGCCACCGCCTGCCTCTGTCACTATATCGATGTTCGGC
GTAAGCAGACCGAATGCGACGTTTTGGCCAGACGATTGGAGCATGCGCAACGCCTTGAGGCAGTTGGTAC
ACTTGCCGGCGGAATAGCACATGAATTTAATAACATTTTGGGGTCAATCCTCGGGCACGCAGAATTGGCC
CAAAACTCGGTGTCTCGAACATCTGTCACCCGAAGATACATTGACTATATCATTTCGTCAGGCGACAGAG
CCATGCTCATTATCGATCAGATCTTGACGCTGAGCCGAAAACAAGAGCGCGTGATCAAGCCATTTAGTGT
CTCAGAGCTTGTGACCGAAATCGCTCCCTTGCTACGTATGGCTCTTCCCCCAACCATCGAGCTTAGTTTC
AGATTTGATCAAATGCAGAGCGTGATCGAAGGAAGCCCGCTTGAACTTCAACAGGTACTAATTAACCTCT
GCAAGAATGCTTCCCAAGCCATGACTGCAAATGGTCAAATCGACATCTTCGTCGGCCAAGCTTATTTACC
AGCTAAGAAAATTCTGGCGCATGGTGTTATGCCACCTGGCGACTATGTTCTACTATCTGTCAGCGACAAT
GGTGGAGGCATTTCAGAGGCTGTGCTACCCTACATTTTTGAACCCTTCTTTACGACACGTGCTCGCAACG
GTGGAACGGGTCTCGGCCTCGCTTCTGTGCATGGTCATATCAGCGCGTTTGCAGGTTACATCGACGTTAG
TTCAACTGTTGGGCATGGGACGCGCTTTGACATTTATCTCCCTCCGTCTTCTAAGGAGCCCGTCAATCCC
GACAGCTTTTTCGGCCGCAATAAGGCACCGCGTGGAAACGGGGAGATTGTGGCACTTGTTGAGCCCGATG
ACCTCCTGCGGGAGGCGTATGAAGACAAGATCGCCGCTCTGGGATATGAGCCGGTCGGTTTTCGTACCTT
TAGTGAAATTCGCGATTGGATTTCAAAAGGCAATGAAGCCGATCTGGTCATGGTCGACCAAGCGTCTCTT
CCTGAAGATCAAAGTCCTAATTCCGTGGATTTAGTGCTCAAGACCGCCTCCATCATCATTGGCGGAAATG
ATCTCAAAATGCCCCTTTCAAGGGAGAATGCGACCAGGGACCTTTATCTGCCGAAGCCGATATCGTCCAG
AACTATGGCGCATGCAATCCTAACCAAAATCAAGACGTAGAGTTGCGACGTATCAGGACTGGGCAATCAG
ATTTCGGTTCGGTGGAGCGCGACAGGGGAACTACATGAAAGATCGAACGGCATAGGTTCAATGGATCAAG
CCGGGCGAGGCGGCTTGATTTGTCCGATCAGGTCCGGTCGTTTGGTTGAAAATTATCCCTAATGCAGAGC
CACCCCATCAGGAATATCGCCCATTCCGTCATCAGCGTGGTGACGTGCATCAGGCGCGCTTGTTGCAGAA
CTTTAAGTGCTTCTTTCGATTCGAGATCTCAGCAAAAGTTCTCCGCAAACCTTCACCGCGGGCTTACGTG
TCTTTTGTAACAAATTGCGACGCAGTTGATATCCACTTGAAACATTAGTCCGAAATTATCGAGATCTCCG
CTGATAAGGTATCGAAATGGCGATAAAATTGGTATTGATACTCGTATTCACACTCTTTCCCGCGGCAGAC
GCTGCATATGCGAATGACCGCGCCAACGGTTTCATGTGGTCAAACGGGGGCGAAACTGGAGTGAGGCTTC
CTCTTCGGGTGTTCAATGCCAAGCCAGCCAAGAACACGGTGGCGATCATTTATTCCGGAGACGCTGGATG
GCAAAATATCGATGAGGCGATTGGTACCTATCTGCAGACGGAAGGGATTCCTGTCATTGGCGTCAGTTCA
CTTCGGTATTTCTGGTCGGAGCGGTCCCCAAGCGAAACTGCTAAGGATCTTGGTCACATAATCGATGTCT
ACACCAAGCATTTCGGTGTGCAGAATGTTTTACTTGTAGGATATTCTTTCGGCGCGGACGTCATGCCGGC
AAGCTTCAATAGGCTTACGCTTGAGCAAAAAAATCGGGTTAAGCAAATCTCTCTCTTGGCATTGTCACAT
CAAGTCGACTATGTCGTCTCATTTAGGGGCTGGCTCCAACTCGAAACGGAAGGTAAGGGCGGCAATCCTC
TGGATGATCTCAGATCCATTGACCCTGCAATCGTCCAATGCATGTACGGGCGCGAAGACCGTAATAATGC
TTGCCCATCTCTCCGACAGACCGGCGCAGAGGTGATAGGCTTCAGCGGAGGCCATCACTTTGATAATGAT
TTCAAAAAACTGTCTACGCGCGTCGTCTCAGGCCTCGTGGCACGCCTAAGTCATCAGTAATCTTTAGTTC
CTGCACCGCTTTAGTATTGACTGGGATAGCGACGCCTGTGATGCAGACATCGGATATTGTGTCGTTAAGT
AAAAGGCCTTCGTCTGATCGCGAGACTCGCTAGTGGTTTTCAGGTGAGTGAGATGTTTTGCCGCAAGTTG
CGCTGAGATCGCATCTGCCTGCGGCTGCCGCACCTCCAGATTGGCAGCAACAAGATCATCCTTCAAGGGA
AGATGCCTATAACGCATGTGTTGACGACTTTCGCCTCGTGAATGATCCGGTCTGTTCCCGACAGTGGGAT
GCCGTCGCGATAGAGCAGGCTCTCGCGCCAGGAGGAATTTCTCCGATATGACTTCTCTCCTTCTACGTGC
CCAAAGCAGCAACGAAATCATCTATCGCGGCCAAAAGAGCGGTCATGTGAAAGCACCCTTGCCAGTCAAT
TCCCTGGCCAAGGTCAGCACGGCGATACTGCGAGGTGTTGCTACACCACGGAGGCGATCTAGAAGGACGA
TTTCATCATTTAGGCCGCACACTCATAAATCAGGTTTGCAAATCGGTCTGATTTTGATTCATTGAGGCTT
GACTTGGAGGCCACTGATAACCCGTCCCCGCTTTGATGTCACCGATTTCGAATGGACTGTTGTTCAGTCC
TTTGTTCCCAAATAAGCCGCGTCGCGTGCCGCGCGTTGACGCGGGTGATCAATGTCATCTTGTGGCGCTT
CCGGACGGGCCCGCCCTGGGCAGACGTTCCTGATCGATACGGTTCCTGTACAACCTGCTACAATCGCTTT
GTACGATGGCGTGAGGCAGACGTCTGGGATCATATTCTGAGTGTGATTTCCAAGGCTTTCGATAGAATGT
CGTCATGATTGACAGTTCCTGTGTCCGCGTCCACCAACATGCGGCGACGGGAAACAGCGGGATCAAGACG
ATGGCTGTATGGGACGTTCCCGTGGCGGTTTGACCACCAAGATTCACGCTGTTGTCGATGCCGACGGTTG
ACCGATCCGTCTTGCGCTGACAGCGGGTCAAGCCCATGACCGCCGCATGACCGAAACATTTTTACAAATA
ATCGCTTAGAGTGCGTTTCTGCTGGCGGACAAGGCATATGATACCAACGCGATAAGAGCATTTGCAAAGC
GCAAGCAGGCATGGGCCAATATTCCTGCCAAGAGCAATCGGAAGGAAGCTTCCCGTTCATCGAATGGGTT
TACAGACAGCGTAACCTCGCCGAGCATTTTCGTTCTGAGCCTGACCTGACCAACTGCGGCCTGAATAGGT
CGATCCGGTTGCTTAGTCATGGATGCGCGGTTCTCGGTCCATGTTGCGTTCCAAGACGCCGGGCGAGGTT
TCTCGCTTCAATTGAAATCATAAAGAAGCAATTGAAAATTTTCGAGTAACCGACCCTCCCGATAATCTTC
AACATAAAACAACGCACTTCTTCCAACGGGAGAGGCGGTGTTAGTTGCGAGCTAAGGAGATAAGGTATGC
TTAAGAGATCGGGGTCGCTTTCTCTTGCCTTGATGGTGAGCTTCTGTTCGTCGAGCCTTGCCACGCCACT
CTCATCTGCTGAGTTTGACCATGTTGCTCGCAAGTGTGCCCCATCAGTTGCGACATCTACGCTTGCGGCG
ATAGCTAAGGTGGAGAGTCGCTTTGATCCTTTAGCGATTCATGACAACACGACCGGCGAAACGCTTCACT
GGCAAGATCACAGCCAAGCAACCCAAGTCGTCAGGCGCCGTCTCGATGCACGGCATTCGCTGGATGTTGG
CCTCATGCAAATAAACTCTCGAAATTTTTCTATGCTCGGTCTGACACCTGACGGTGCGCTCCAGGCGTGC
ACATCATTATCTGCCGCTGCAAACATGCTGAAAAGTCGTTATGCAGGCGGCGAAACGATTGACGAGAAGC
AATTTGCGCTTCGTCGGGCGATCTCCGCTTACAACACCGGTAATTTCATCGGCGGTTTTGCAAACGGCTA
CGTGCGAAAAGTTGAAACAGCTGCTCAATCGCTGGTGCCCGCGTTAATCGAGCCTCCAAAAGACGATCAC
GAGGCGCTAAAATCCGAAGAGACGTGGGATGTTTGGGGGTCATATCAGCGCCGCTCGCAGGAGGATGGCG
CTGGCGGTTTAATCGCTCCGCCACCGCCACACCAGGACAACGGCAAATCCGCAGACGACAATCAAGTCTT
ATTCGACTTATACTAAGGAGGTGCGCATTGATGCGATGCTTTGAGAGATACCGTTTACATCTAAATCGCC
TCTCGCTCTCGAATGCGATGATGCGCGTGATATCGAGCTGCGCCCCAAGCTTGTGCGGTGCAATTGCATG
GAGCATTTCCTCATCCGGACCCGCCGCAGCGCAATCTGCGGGTGGCGGCACTGACCCCGCCACAATGGTT
AACAATATATGCACGTTTATCCTTGGTCCGTTCGGCCAGTCACTCGCTGTTCTCGGCATTGTCGCTATCG
GGATCTCCTGGATGTTCGGGCGGGCTTCGCTTGGGCTGGTTGCCGGCGTCGTCGGCGGCATTGTTATCAT
GTTTGGGGCGAGCTTCCTCGGCCAAACGCTCACTGGCGGTAGTTGATGGCTGATCGTTTGGAAGAATCGA
CCCTTTACCTCGCAGCCACACGGCCCGCATTGTTTCTTGGGGTGCCACTGACATTGGCAGGGTTATTCAT
GATGTTCGCCGGCTTTGTCATCGTTATCGTTCAGAACCCGCTCTACGAAGTCGTTCTCGTGCCGTTATGG
TTTGCAGCCCGGCTCATCGTGGAGCGAGACTACAATGCGGCGAGCGTCGTCCTGCTATTTTTGCGGACCG
CGGGAAGAAGCATTGATAGTGCAGTTTGGGGGGGCGCTACTGTTAGCCCAAATCCAATTAGGGTTCCCCC
ACGAGGGAGAGGAATGGTGTGATGCTCGGCGCGAGTGGAACGACCGAAAGATCCGGTGAGATCTATCTCC
CTTATATTGGCCACCTCAGCGACCATATCGTCCTTCTTGAAGACGGATCGATCATGACCATTGCGAGAAT
TGATGGCGTTGCATTCGAGCTTGAGGAAACTGAAATGCGCAATGCGCGTTGTCGTGCGTTCAACACGCTG
TTGCGCAATATCGCTGATGATCATGTGTCAATATATGCTCACCTCGTACGTCATGCCGACGTGCCATCAT
CGGCGCCGCGACACTTCCGTAGTGTTTTCGCCGCTAGCCTGAACGAAGCTTTTGAACAGCGCGTGCTCTC
CGGCCAACTCCTCCGCAATGAACACTTCCTTACGTTGATTGTCTACCCACAGGCGGCTTTAGGGAAGGTA
AAGAGGAGGTTCACCAAGCTAAGCGGAAAAAGGGAAAACGATCTCACGGGCCAGATCAGGAACATGGAAG
ATCTTTGGCATGTTGTCGCTGGCTCTCTTAAAGCGTATGGCCTGCATCGTCTTGGCATCCGCGAGAAGCA
GGGTGTGCTCTTCACCGAAATTGGCGAAGCGCTACGGTTGATCATGACTGGTCGGTTCACACCGGTTCCG
GTCGTCAGCGGCTCACTCGGCGCTTCGATTTATACCGACAGAGTCATTTGCGGCAAGCGAGGACTCGAGA
TCAGAACGCCAAAAGACAGTTACGTTGGATCCATCTATTCGTTTCGCGAATACCCTGCAAAAACACGGCC
GGGCATGCTCAACGCGCTGCTATCCCTCGATTTTCCACTTGTTCTCACGCAGAGTTTTTCGTTCCTGACT
CGCCCGCAAGCGCACGCGAAACTTAGCCTCAAATCGAGCCAGATGCTGAGTTCCGGCGATAAAGCCGTGA
CTCAAATCGGCAAATTATCCGAGGCTGAGGACGCACTTGCGAGCAACGAATTCGTTATGGGCTCACATCA
TTTGAGCCTTTGCGTCTATGCAGACGATCTCAATAGTCTTGGGGACAGGGGCGCGCGGGCTCGGACACGA
ATGGCGGATGCTGGAGCCGTGGTTGTCCAAGAAGGTATTGGTATGGAAGCGGCCTATTGGTCCCAATTGC
CGGGGAATTTTAAGTGGCGCACACGCCCTGGCGCAATCACTTCACGCAATTTCGCAGGGTTTGTCTCTTT
CGAAAACTTTCCAGAGGGCGCCAGCTCAGGCCACTGGGGCAACGCGATTGCCCGATTTCGTACCAATGGC
GGAACGCCTTTCGACTATATCCCGCATGAGCACGATGTTGGCATGACGGCAATATTCGGGCCTATCGGGA
GGGGTAAGACGACGCTCATGATGTTTGTTCTAGCCATGCTCGAACAGAGCATGGTCGACCGTGCAGGTAC
GGTCGTGTTCTTTGACAAGGACCGGGGTGGCGAATTGCTGGTTCGCGCCACAGGAGGAACATATTTGGCA
CTTCACAGAGGCACACCCAGCGGGTTGGCGCCGTTGCGTGGCCTAGAAAACACAGCAGCCTCACACGATT
TTCTGCGCGAATGGATCGTGGCTCTCATCGAGAGTGATGGTCGGGGTGGGATTTCTCCGGAAGAGAACCG
CCGTCTGGTCCGTGGTATCCATCGTCAGCTCTCGTTTGATCCACAAATGCGTTCAATCGCGGGGTTACGT
GAATTTTTGTTGCATGGGCCCGCCGAAGGCGCAGGAGCGCGGCTCCAACGCTGGTGCCGGGGCCATGCGC
TTGGCTGGGCATTTGACGGCGAAGTTGACGAAGTAAAGTTAGATCCGTCGATTACCGGCTTCGACATGAC
GCATCTTCTCGAATACGAGGAAGTATGCGCTCCCGCTGCAGCATATCTCCTGCATCGGATTGGAGCCATG
ATCGACGGCCGCCGTTTTGTGATGAGCTGCGATGAGTTTCGCGCCTATTTGTTAAACCCTAAATTTTCGA
CTGTCGTCGACAAATTCCTCCTGACCGTTCGAAAAAACAACGGGATGCTAATACTGGCAACGCAGCAACC
AGAGCATGTTCTGGAATCGCCGCTAGGAGCCAGCTTGGTTGCGCAATGTATGACGAAGATTTTCTATCCA
TCACCAACCGCAGATCGATCGGCTTATGTCGATGGACTGAAATGTACCGAAAAGGAATTTCAGGCGATCC
GTGAAGACATGACGGTCGGCAGCCGTAAGTTTCTTCTTAAACGAGAAAGTGGAAGCGTCATCTGCGAATT
TGATCTGCGGGATATGCGTGAATATGTCGCCGTGCTTTCGGGGCGTGCCAACACGGTGCGCTTTGCAACT
CGACTACGCGAGGCACAAGAAGGCAACTCATCTGGCTGGCTCAGCGAATTCATGGCCCGTCACCACGAGG
CAGAAGATTGATAAGGTAGGAAACGATGAAGACGACGCAACTTATTGCAACAGTTTTGACCTGCAGCTTT
CTATATATTCAGCCCGCGCGGGCGCAGTTTGTTGTTAGCGACCCGGCAACGGAGGCTGAGACGCTCGCGA
CTGCGCTCGCGACTGCGGAGAATCTCACTCAGACTATAGCGATGGTTACGATGTTGACGTCGGCCTACGG
CGTTACTGGACTACTGACTTCGCTCAACCAGAAAAATCAGTATCCTTCGACGAAGGACCTAGACAATGAA
ATGTTTTCGCCGCGAATGCCAATGTCGACCACGGCACGTGCGATCACCAGCGATACAGATCGTGCAGTCG
TGGGTAGTGATGCTGAAGCGGACCTGTTGCGATCGCAGATCACCGGTTCCGCAAACAGCGCTGGCATTGC
GGCTGACAATCTGGAAACGATGGACAAACGCTTGACGGCGAATGCTGATACGTCTGCTCAGCTTTCCCGA
TCTCGCAATATCATGCAGGCAACCGTGACCAATGGTTTGCTTCTCAAGCAGATCCATGACGCAATGATTC
AAAATGTACAGGCGACAAGCCTATTAACGATGACTACCGCGCAGGCCGGCCTTCACGAGGCGGAAGAGGC
GGCCGCTCAACGCAAGGAGCATCAAAAGACCGCTGTCATCTTTGGTGCCCTCCCCTAAGGCTGGGCGATT
TGTTCATCCGCCCGCATCCTCGCCGAATGCGAGCTCATTTTATCCAACATTATGCGACAAACCAGTCAAG
TTCAGGTCCAATCGATGAATTTCACGATTCCGGCGCCGTTTACGGCCATTCATACGATCTTCGATGTAGC
CTTCACGACAGGCTTGGACTCGATGCTTGAGACTATCCAGGAGGCGGTGAGTGCGCCATTGATCGCCTGT
GTCACTCTTTGGATTATTGTTCAGGGTATTTTAGTCATACGCGGCGAAGTCGATACCCGTAGCGGTATCA
CTCGGGTGATCACGGTCACCATCGTTGTTGCTCTAATTGTTGGGCAGGCTAACTACCAAGACTATGTGGT
TTCCATCTTCGAAAAGACGGTCCCAAACTTTGTTCAGCAGTTTAGTGTAACCGGCTTGCCTCTGCAGACT
GTTCCGGCACAGTTGGATACAATGTTCGCCGTGACCCAGGCCGTTTTTCAGAAAATCGCATCCGAAATCG
GTCCGATGAACGACCAGGACATCCTTGCTTTCCAAGGGGCACAGTGGGTCCTTTACGGCACGCTCTGGTC
TGCCTTCGGAGTTTACGACGCCGTTGGAATTCTCACGAAAGTGCTTCTCGCGATCGGGCCTCTGATCCTC
GTCGGATATATTTTTGATCGCACGCGGGACATCGCAGCTAAGTGGATCGGGCAACTTATCACCTACGGTC
TCTTGCTTCTCCTCTTAAACCTCGTGGCAACGATCGTCATCCTAACCGAAGCGACTGCGCTCACCCTTAT
GCTTGGTGTAATCACCTTCGCCGGTACGACCGCGGCCAAGATCATTGGTCTTTACGAACTCGATATGTTT
TTTCTGACAGGGGATGCGCTCATTGTCGCTTTGCCGGCGATCGCCGGCAACATTGGAGGCAGTTACTGGA
GCGGCGCAACCCAATCTGCCAGCAGCTTGTACCGTCGCTTCGCTCAGGTTGAGCGAGGCTAGGTCGCGCA
AAAATTCGCCTCAATGGAGAATTCTATGAAGTATTGCCTGCTGTGCCTAGTTGTCGCTTTGAGCGGCTGC
CAGACAAACGACACATTAGCGAGCTGCAAAGGCCCGATCTTCCCGCTGAATGTGGGGCGATGGCAGCCTA
CTCCGTCAGATCTTCAGCTCGGCAATTCGGGTGGACGCTATGACGGGGCCTGAATATGCCATGCTAGTGG
CGCGCGAAAGCCTTGCCGAGCACTATAAGGAAGTAGAAGCCTTTCAAACCGCGCGAGCGAAATCGGCGCG
ACGTCTCTCCAAACTCATTGCAGCTGTCGCAGCTATCGCGATTTTGGGAAATGTTGCTCAAGCGTTCGCT
ATAGCCACAATGGTGCCGTTGAGCAGGCTTGTGCCCGTATATCTATGGATACGGCCGGACGGCACCGTTG
ACAGCGAGGTGTCTGTCTCGCGATTGCCTGCAACTCAAGAGGAGGCCGTCGTTAACGCCTCATTGTGGGA
GTACGTTCGCCTGCGCGAGAGTTATGATGCCGACACCGCTCAGTACGCCTACGACCTGGTATCGAACTTC
AGTGCCCCAACAGTGCGCCAGGATTACCAGCAATTCTTCAACTATCCCAATCCCAGTTCGCCTCAAGTCA
TTCTTGGCAAACGCGGCAGGGTGGAGGTCGAGCACATCGCTTCAAATGATGTAACTCCAAGCACGCAGCA
AATTCGCTATAAAAGGACCCTCGTCGTTGACGGCAAAATGCCTGTGGTGAGTACGTGGACCGCGACAGTT
CGCTACGAAAAGGTGACCAGCTTGCCCGGCAGATTGAGACTAACCAACCCGGCAGGTCTGGTTGTCACCT
CCTATCAGACATCGGAAGATACCGTTTCAAACGTAGGCCACAGCGAACCATGATCAGAAAAGCACTTTTC
ATTTTAGCATGTTTATTTGCCGCTGCGACTGGTGCGGAGGCTGAAGACACTCCAATGGCGGGCAAGCTAG
ATCCGCGCATGCGTTATTTGGCTTACAATCCCGATCAAGTGGTGCGCCTCTCGACGGCGGTTGGAGCTAC
TTTGGTCGTAACATTCGCCACGAACGAAACGGTGACAGCGGTTGCCGTTTCAAATAGCAAAGATCTAGCA
GCCCTACCGCGGGGAAATTATCTATTTTTCAAGGCAAGCCAGGTCCTCACGCCTCAGCCAGTAATCGTGC
TAACCGCAAGCGACTCCGGGATGCGCCGTTATGTTTTCAGTATAAGTTCCAAGACTCTGTCCCACCTCGA
TAAAGAGCAGCCCGATCTCTATTACAGCGTCCAATTCGCCTACCCCGCCGACGATGCGGCGGCTCGGCGA
AGGGAGGCACAACAGAAGGCTGTTGTGGACAGACTACACGCGGAAGCACAATATCAACGGAAAGCTGAGA
ATTTATTGGATCAGCCTGTCACAGCCCTTGGTGCGGCGGACAGTAATTGGCACTACGTCGCCCAAGGCGA
TCGTTCGCTGTTGCCACTCGAAGTCTTCGACAATGGATTTACGACGGTATTCCACTTTCCGGGCAATGTA
CGCATACCCTCCATCTACACCATCAATCCTGATGGCAAGGAAGCTGTTGCCAACTATTCAGTTAAAGGGA
GCGATGTCGAGATTTCTTCGGTTTCCCGAGGTTGGCGTCTGAGGGATGGCCACACAGTACTATGTATCTG
GAACACCGCTTACGATCCCGTTGGCCAAAGGCCGCAAACGGGCACGGTGAGGCCCGATGTGAAACGCGTC
CTGAAGGGGGCGAAGGGATGAATAACGATAGTCAGCAAGCGGCACATGAGGTTGATGCATCTGGATCCCT
GGTCTCCGACAAACATCGCCGGCGTCTTTCGGGGTCTCAGAAATTGATCGTCGGAGGTGTCGTTCTCGCG
TTATCATTAAGCCTCATTTGGCTAGGTGGGCGCCAAAAGAAGGTGAATGAGAACGCATCGCCGTCAACTT
TGATCGCAACAAACACCAAGCCATTTCATCCAGCTCCGATTGAGGTGCCGCCGGATCCTCCAGCGGTTCA
AGAGGCTGTTCAGCCTGCTGCTCCTCTACCGCCGAGGGGCGAACCGGAGCGGCATGAGCCACGGCCGGAA
GAAACACCGATTTTTGCATATAGCAGCGGCGATCAAGGGGTCAGCAAACGCGCCATTCAGGGCGACACGG
GCCGAAGACAAGAAGGCAAGCGTGACGACAACTCCTTGCCGAATGGCGAAGTGTCCGGCGAGAACGATTT
GTCGATACGTATGAAACCCACCGAGCTGCAGCCCAGCAGCGCCACGCTCTTGCCGCACCCCGATTTTATG
GTAACGCAAGGGACAATAATTCCGTGCATCTTGCAAACCGCAATCGACACAAATTTGGCAGGCTATGTAA
AGTGTGTCTTGCCTCAGGATATTCGTGGAACAACGAACAATATCGTGCTTCTTGATCGTGGCACCACCGT
TGTTGGCGAAATACAGCGTGGCTTGCAACAGGGAGATGGGCGCGTTTTTGTGTTGTGGGATCGCGCCGAG
ACACCTGACCATGCGATGATCTCGTTAACATCGCCAAGCGCGGACGAACTCGGTCGCTCAGGATTGCCGG
GCTCGGTCGACAGCCACTTCTGGCAGCGTTTTAGCGGAGCTATGCTCTTGAGTGTTGTTCAAGGCGCCTT
CCAGGCAGCTAGCACCTACGCCGGCAGCTCGGGTGGCGGGATGAGCTTCAACAGCTTTCAAAATAACGGT
GAGCAGACAACTGAGACAGCCCTTAAGGCAACCATCAACATACCGCCAACCCTGAAGAAGAATCAGGGTG
ACACCGTTTCCATTTTCGTAGCACGGGACCTCGATTTCTTTGGTGTTTACCAGCTCCGCCTGACTGGCGG
CGCCACGCGGGGGAGGAACCGCCGCTCTTAATGAATTCAAATTTCCGCTTAGAGATAGGATACATTGTAA
ATGGAAGTGGATCCGCAACTACGCTTTCTTCTGAAGCCGATTTTGGAATGGCTCGATGACCCGAAGACTG
AAGAAATTGCGATCAATCGACCTGGAGAGGCATTTGTGCGCCAAGCCGGCATTTTTACCAAGATGCCTTT
GCCCGTCTCTTATGATGATCTTGAAGATATCGCTATTTTAGCGGGCGCGCTGAGAAAGCAGGATGTCGGA
CCACGTAACCCCCTCTGCGCCACTGAACTTCCTGGTGGTGAACGACTACAAATCTGTCTGCCGCCGACCG
TTCCCTCGGGCACCGTCAGCTTGACCATTCGACGGCCAAGCTCGCGTGTTTCTGGTCTTAAAGAAGTCTC
CTCCCGTTATGATGCTTCGAGGTGGAACCAGTGGCAGACACGAAGGAAACGCCAAAATCAGGATGATGAA
GCTATCCTTCAGCATTTTGACAACGGGGATTTGGAAGCGTTTCTGCACGCATGCGTCGTCAGCCGACTGA
CGATGTTGCTATGTGGCCCTACCGGAAGCGGCAAGACAACAATGAGCAAGACCTTGATCAGCGCCATCCC
CCCCCAGGAAAGGCTAATCACCATAGAAGATACGCTCGAACTCGTCATTCCACACGATAATCATGTTAGA
CTACTCTACTCCAAGAACGGTGCTGGGCTGGGTGCTGTGAGCGCCGAGCACTTGCTCCAAGCAAGTCTGC
GTATGCGGCCGGACCGGATATTGCTTGGCGAGATGCGCGACGATGCAGCATGGGCTTATCTGAGTGAAGT
CGTCTCGGGACATCCGGGATCGATTTCAACAATACACGGCGCGAATCCAATCCAAGGATTCAAGAAACTG
TTTTCCCTTGTCAAAAGTAGCGCCCAAGGTGCTAGCTTGGAAGATCGCACACTGATTGACATGCTCTCTA
CGGCGATCGATGTCATCATTCCATTCCGTGCCTATGAGGACGTTTATGAAGTAGGCGAGATCTGGCTCGC
GGCGGACGCACGACGCCGGGGCGAGACCATAGGCGATCTCCTTAATCAATAGTAGCTGTAACCTCGAAGC
GTTTCACTTGTAACAACGATTGAGAACTTTTGTCATAAAATTGAAATACTTGGTTCGCATTTTCGTCATC
CGCGGTCAGCCGCAATTCTGACGAACTGCCCATTTAGCTGGAGATGATTGTACATCCTTCACGTGAAAAT
TTCTCAAGCGCTGTGAACAAGGGTTCAGATTTTAGATTGAAAGGTGAGCCGTTGAAACACGTTCTTCTTA
TCGATGACGATGTCGCTATGCGGCATCTTATTATCGAATACCTTACGATCCACGCCTTCAAAGTGACCGC
GGTAGCCGACAGCACCCAGTTCACTAGAGTACTCTCTTCCGCGACGGTCGATGTCGTGGTTGTTGATCTA
AATTTAGGTCGTGAAGATGGGCTTGAGATCGTTCGAAATCTGGCGGCAAAGTCTGATATTCCAATCATAA
TTATCAGTGGCGACCGCCTTGAGGAGACGGATAAAGTTGTTGCACTCGAGCTAGGAGCAAGTGATTTTAT
CGCTAAGCCGTTTAGTACGAGAGAGTTTCTTGCACGCATTCGGGTTGCCTTGCGCGTGCGCCCCAACGTT
GTCCGCTCCAAAGACCGACGGTCTTTTTGTTTTACTGACTGGACACTTAATCTCAGGCAACGTCGCTTGA
TGTCCGAAGCTGGCGGTGAGGTGAAACTTACGGCTGGAGAGTTCAATCTTCTCCTCGCGTTTTTAGAGAA
ACCCCGCGACGTTCTATCGCGCGAGCAACTTCTCATTGCCAGTCGAGTACGCGACGAGGAGGTTTACGAC
AGGAGTATAGATGTTCTCATTTTGCGGCTGCGCCGCAAACTTGAGGCGGATCCGTCAAGCCCTCAACTGA
TAAAAACAGCAAGAGGTGCCGGTTATTTCTTTGACGCGGACGTGCAGGTTTCGCACGGGGGGACGATGGC
AGCCTGAGCCAATTGCATTTGGCTCTTAATTATCTGGCTCAAAAGGTGACTGAGGACGCGGCCAGCGGCC
TCAAACCTACACTCAATATTTGGTGAGGGGTTCCGATAGGTCCCTCTTCACCAATTGCTCGATGGCTTCT
CTCCAGCAAAGAATGACGCGAGCGCGGCGGTAGCCAGCTTGTGGCCGAAAGCTCGAGCGGTCTCCAACCC
CAACGGATCAAAATGACTTCGAGCGACCTCGAGCAACGCAACCGGGAACATGCGTGAGGTCTGAACGAGA
ACGGATTTTTCTGTAGTTGAAGGGATCGGATAACTTTTCGGGGCCACGCGAAATGATCCATCTGCCAGCA
TGCTTTCGAAATCGTCCAACGCGCGCCTTAAAATCATTTGTAGCGACTTCGAGGGACTGTATTGCCGAAC
GAGGTTGTCATATGTTTTCGACACTTGAGGCGCGGGCGGTCGCGCTGAAAGAAAAACCTGGAGCTTTTTC
GGGGACGGAGGTGGACTAAGGGCATCCACAGTTAGCTTAAGTTGTCGATCGGGACTGTAAATGTGATCGG
CGACGAGAGGCTCACGTTGCTGGTCTTTCTCGTCGGCTTTTTCAGGCAAGTGCTGGAGGTCCAGCTTCTG
GGGAACAAGTGTCGGGTTGGGATGGTGGATCTCGGGTCGAGCACCAGCAAGCCGCCGTGCTTCGCCGACC
GACAATGCGGGCTTGCGAATTGCCATCTTCAAGCCTCCAAGATTTTGCTGATCAGTTTCGAAATGACCAC
GACTTCCTCCATCGCAATCCGAAGATTCCTCTCTATGAGGCGCATCGTCGGATCAGTTCCCGTGTTTAGT
AATGTAAGATGCAACATGCCGCGTTCTTTCATCGCGGCAAATGCATCTCTTTCATGCATGGGAGACGGTA
CAACTGGAAGGCTCTCTAGCGTCTCTGACATCCTGCGTTGCGATGTTGTCAATCGGCCGACCGGGACGCG
TTGGCGCAAAACAGCTGTAGGAATTGCCAAATTTTCACTCAACAGCAGCTCGATGACGTAGCGGTAGGTA
GATAGTGCCTCATCGATGTCGAGCGGCGTTAGCATGGTGGGGATCAGAAGCAGGTTTGAGCTAGCGATGA
TTGTGTTGTTGAGCTCGCTCGAGCCGCCACGCGTATCGGCCAACGCATAATCAAATCCTTCGAGCTCGGC
ATTTTCATAGGCTGCTTCAAGAAGGGGCATTTCGTCGGCGGAATAGACTTCACAGCGAGGATCCCAGGTA
CTGCTTTGTAAGGCGTTTTCTCTCCATCGCGTCAGAGGCCGGTTTTCGTCGGCATCAAAGAGGGCCACTC
GTTTACCGTCATTTGCCAAAGCAGCGCAAAGGCCCATGAGTGCGGTGGTTTTGCCAGCACCCCCTTTGAA
AGAACAAAACGTCAAAAGTTGCATATTCTGATCCCGCCTATCCTGTGAAACCGGAGTGCATTTGTATTTT
TGTTCGTATAAATGTTTTTGTGATTATCGATGAGTAAAAGCGTTGTTACACTATTTTTATTTCACATTCG
TTATAAGACAATTGCAAATGTAGCAAGTATATTCAGTATTGACTGTAAATGTACTGTTGATTTCATATTG
AGCAGGGCTAGACTTCCATCCGTCTACCCGGGCACATTTCGTGCTGGAGTATCCAGACCTTCCGCTTTCT
TTGGAGGAAGCTATGTCAAAACACACCAGAGCCACGTCGAGTGAGACTACCATCAACCAGCATCGATCCC
TGAAAGTTGAAGGGTTCAAGGTCGTGAGTGCCCGTCTGCGATCGGCCGAGTATGAAACCTTTTCCTATCA
AGCGCGCCTGCTGGGACTTTCGGATAGTATGGCAATTCGCGTTGCGGTGCGCCGCATCGGGGGCTTTCTC
GAAATAGATGCAGACACACGAGAAAAGATGGAAGCCATACTTCAGTCCATCGGAATACTCTCAAGCAATG
TATCCATGCTTCTATCTGCCTACGCCGAAGACCCTCGATCGGATCTGGAGGCTGTGCGAGATGAACGTAT
TGCTTTTGGCGAGGCTTTCGCCGCCCTCGATGGACTACTGCGCTCCATTTTGTCCGTATCCCGGCGACGG
ATCGACGGTCGCTCGTTACTGAAAGGTGCCTTGTAGCACTTGACCACGCACCTGACGGGAGAAAATTGGA
TGCCCGATCGCGCTCAAGTAATCATTCGCATTGTGCCAGGAGGTGGAACCAAGACCCTTCAGCAGATAAT
CAATCAGCTGGAGTACCTGTCCCGAAAGGGAAAGCTGGAACTGCAGCGTTCAGCCCGGCATCTCGATATT
CCCGTTCCGCCGGATCAAATCCGTGAGCTTGCCCAAAGCTGGGTTACGGAGGCCGGGATTTATGACGAAA
GTCAGTCAGACGATGACAGGCAACAAGACTTAACAACACACATTATTGTAAGCTTCCCCGCAGGTACCGA
CCAAACCGCAGCTTATGAAGCAAGCCGGGAATGGGCAGCCGAGATGTTTGGGTCAGGATACGGGGGTGGC
CGCTATAACTATCTGACAGCCTACCACGTCGACCGCGATCATCCACATTTACATGTCGTGGTCAATCGTC
GGGAACTTCTGGGGCAGGGGTGGCTGAAAATATCCAGGCGCCATCCCCAGCTGAATTATGACGGCTTACG
GAAAAAGATGGCAGAGATTTCACTTCGTCACGGCATAGTCCTGGATGCGACTTCGCGAGCAGAAAGGGGA
ATAGCAGAGCGACCAATCACATATGCTGAATATCGACGCCTTGAGCGGATGCAGGCTCAAAAGATTCAAT
TCGAAGATACAGATTTTGATGAGACCTCGCCTGAGGAAGATCGTCGGGACCTCAGTCAATCGTTCGATCC
ATTTCGATCGGACGCATCTGCCGGCGAACCGGACCGTGCAACCCGACATGACAAACAACCGCTTGAACCG
CACGCCCGTTTCCAGGAGCCCGCCGGCTCCAGCATCAAAGCCGACGCACGGATCCGCGTACCATTGGAGA
GCGAGCGGGGTGCCCAACCATCCGCGTCCAAAATCCCTGTAACTGGGCATTTCGGGATTGAGACTTCGTA
TGTCGCTGAAGCCAGCGTGCCCAAACAAAGCGGCAATTCCGATACTTCTCGCCCGGTGACTGACGTTGCC
ATGCACACAGTCGAGCGCCAGCAGCGATCAAAACGACGTCATGACGAGGAGGCAGGTCCGAGCGGAGCAA
ACCGTAAAAGATTGAAGGCCGCGCAAGTTGATTCCGAGGCAAATGTCGGTGAGCCCGACGGTCGCGATGA
CAGCAACAAGGCGGCTGATCCGGTGTCTGCTTCCATCCGTACCGAGCAACCGGAAGCTTCTCCAACGTGT
CCGCGTGACCGTCACGATGGAGAATTGGGAGAACGCAAACGTGCAAGAGGTAATCGTCGCGACGATGGGC
GCGGGGGGACCTAGAGACAGGAAGGACCGAATAATGGCAAATGGTCAGTTCACGATACGCTCTGCTCGCC
CGGCCTCCGTCGGACTGACAGGCGAACGGCGTGGAGCCGCATCCGCCTCTAGCTCTGCACTGTCCAATGT
TCAAAGAGATGTTAGGGATAGGCTGATTCCAACTAGCTCACCAAGATTACCAAATGCAGCCATATTGCGT
GATTCCTCGGGAAGAGCGTCGACTGGTCTGCGGTACATGGCGGCTACTCTTCATTGGTCTGCGATCGCGC
CATTATCGCTAATAAACAGCAACGACCTGGCTCCGGCCGCTTATGACTTTGAGACGCGAAATAACGCAAG
AAATGTGACTGCCAAAGTCGGCAGGGCAGTCCCTGTTCCCAAGCAAGGCGGGCTCGGCAAAACGCTCGCA
CCCGTACCCCTTAGTACACGTATATCAAGGGTCAATTCCGACCGAAGACTGCCCGCTGACGCAGAAGACC
GCCCTGAAACGCGCGACCCCCAGAAAGGACGTGGCAGTCATGGTGCGACGCCAACCTTACATGAAAAGAT
TGGAACCGCGTTTGCTCGAAGATTGCGAAAGCATACGTACTATATTGTTTGCAGTTGCTGCCAGACCCGG
AGCGCGTTGACGATGGGTGCAAAGATTTCGGTGAAGTCATGAACTCCAGCAAGACTTCGCCCCAGCGTAT
GACCCTGAGCATCGTATGTTCGCTGGCAGCCGGTTTTTGTGCGGCCAGCTGCTATGTAACGTTCCGCCGG
GGCTTCAACGGCGAAGCGATGATGACGTTCGACGTTTTCGCTTTTTGGTATGAGACCCCGCTTTACTTGG
GTTATGCCAGCACCGTCTTCTGGCGTGGTTTATCTGTTGTCATCTTTACCTCGCTGATCGTTCTTTCAAG
TCAGCTCATCATATCGCTGCGCAATCAGAAGCATCATGGGACAGCTCGTTGGGCAGAAATTGGCGAAATG
CGGCATGCTGGTTATCTGCAGCGTTACAGTCGCATCAAGGGGCCGATCTTTGGAAAGACATGTGGTCCCC
TTTGGTTCGGCAGTTATTTGACCAATGGCGAACAGCCACACAGTCTTGTCGTCGCGCCAACGCGTGCTGG
CAAAGGCGTCGGCATCGTCATTCCAACGCTGTTGACCTTCAAGGGCTCGGTAATCGCCCTTGACGTCAAG
GGAGAATTGTTTGAACTGACGTCCAGAGCACGCAAAGCGAGCGGCGACGCAGTTTTCAAGTTCTCCCCCC
TAGATCCTGAGCGGAAGACTCATTGTTACAATCCGGTCCTGGATATTGCCGCACTTCCGCCCGAACGCCA
GTTCACTGAAACACGCCGTCTAGCTGCGAACCTTATTACGGCTAAGGGAAAGGGAGCAGAAGGCTTTATT
GACGGCGCACGTGACCTGTTCGTCGCGGGAATCCTTACCTGCATTGAGCGTGGCACACCAACGATTGGCG
CGGTATATGACCTATTTGCGCAGCCTGGCGAAAAGTATAAGCTTTTTGCGCAACTCGCGGAGGAAAGCCT
AAACAAAGAGGCTCAGCGTATCTTCGATAATATGGCGGGCAACGACACGAAAATTCTGACATCGTACACC
TCTGTGCTGGGCGACGGTGGACTGAACCTGTGGGCTGATCCGCTTATCAAAGCAGCGACAAGCCGGTCAG
ACTTTTCCGTTTACGATCTCCGGAGGAAGAAGACCTGCATTTATCTTTGTGTCAGTCCCAACGATCTGGA
GGTCTTGGCACCACTTATGCGCCTGATGTTTCAGCAGCTCGTGTCAATCTTGCAGAGATCGCTGCCAGGT
GAAGACGAGTGCCATGAAGTTTTATTTCTCCTCGACGAATTCAAACACCTGGGCAAGCTTGAGGCCATAG
AGACCGCGATCACAACCATCGCCGGTTACAGAGGCCGCTTTATGTTTATTATTCAAAGTCTTTCGGCCTT
GTCGGGCACATACGATGACGCAGGAAAACAAAACTTTCTGAGCAATACTGGCGTACAAGTATTTATGGCC
ACGGCTGATGACGAAACTCCAACCTACATCTCAAAAGCTATCGGCGAATATACGTTTAAAGCGCGTTCGA
CCTCTTACAGTCAAGCCAGAATGTTCGACCACAACATCCAGATTTCTGATCAAGGTGCAGCCCTTTTGCG
CCCCGAACAAGTGCGCCTGCTAGACGATCAGAGTGAAATCGTTCTCATCAAAGGGCGACCTCCACTCAAA
TTACGAAAGGTGCAGTATTATTCCGATCGTACGCTGAAAGGCCTTTTCGAACGCCAGATGGGCTCTCTGC
CTGAGCCCGCACCCTTGATGCTTTCCGACTATAGCAACGATCAAGTTCAATACCACTTGGCTCCGATAGC
AAATTTTAATGAGGATGCTGCACCGCAAAACAGAACTGTGGCCGAGGACCATGGAAGTGTTAAAGTCGGT
GCTGATATCCCTGAACGCGTGATGGGAATAAATGGTGACGAGGAACAAGCCGATGCGGGCGAGATACCGC
CGGAATCGGTTGTGCCTCCAGAATTGACGCTCGCTCTGACCGCTCAACAGCAATTGTTGGACCAGATTAT
TGCACTTCAGCAAAGATCGAGGTCCGCACCGGCATAGCCTGCGAAATGATCTTAATGGTGCAATTCGTTT
CAGGCGGCATGTTGCGGTTCAACAAAGTGTACGCCAGATCCCAATTGGCCCTTTACGAGGTGTCGGTATG
ACAGGAAAGTCGAAAGTTCACATAAGAGGTTCGGCTGACGCGCTTCCTGACGTTCCTGGCGGAAGTACTA
CCGCCCCTTTTTTAACCGAACCTTCTCGGGATCAGGTTGATGCCTCGTTTGAGGTCCAAACCGACTACAG
CCAGTCTACTTCCGTGTCGTTTACCTATGATGGTGTTGGACTTGGTCCTGCCGAGCGTGCGGCTTACGAG
AACTGGTGCGAACCGGGCCGGCCCACTTGGAAAGATCTTATAATCAAGGCACGTGTCGATCCGATTGACG
ATGTGACCTGGCTCCGAGATTTAGAAGAGGACACCCCCTCAACCTTCAGATACGAAGGGATGCCTCTGGG
CATCGGGGAACGACAGGCCTACGAAAATTGGCAAGAGGACGCTCAGCCGACATGGGAAGACCTTGTTGTC
AGCGCACGCTTGACGGAACTTGGCCGTCCACACGGGATTACCGGCGAGTATACATCCCTCGCAGGATCGA
AGAATACAAGTTCAATTTCATTGAAGCGAAAGCGGAGCAACTTAATTGATGATGAGAATTCATCCGGATC
GTTTTCATATGACGGGATGAAGCTCGGGGAAGCCGAGCGTTCTGCATATGGTGACTGGGCCGAGGCGGAG
CCACCCACGTGGAAAGATTTGGTATTGAGGGCACGCGTTTCCTCGATCAATGACTCTGCTTGGCTTTTTG
ATTCACAAACATCTTCATCATCATTTGAATACAACGGTGTTCCCTTGGGCGAGCCGGAACGGCAGGCTCT
CAGACAATGGCAAGGAGACGCTCAGCCTACCTGGGAAGATCTCGTTGTTAACGCGCGTATGGCAGAACTT
TGCCATGCTGGTTGGATTGAAGGTCAAAAAGGTTGCTTTGAAGAGCGCGGGGAGGCTCTGCCCGCGTCGG
AACGCGGTTCGCAACGCCCCATTGGTCAACGGACAGATTCCTCCGATTCTTTTGTGTATGATGGCACAAG
GCTCGGAGCACCTGAGCGAACTGCTTATGAACGCTGGAGTAAGAGGGAACGCCCGACTTGGGAAGATCTC
ATCTTAGATGCACACCAGGCCAGGACTGAAAGTGACGCTGTTACGACCCAAGCGATTGGTCAGTCGTCCT
CACCGGTTTTCTTATATGAAGGAAAGTCGCTCGGAGACAGGGAACGAAAGGCTTACGAAAAATGGCGGCA
GCCAGCCCAACCGCGATGGCAAAATCTTGTAGTGAACGCTCGTCTGGCAGAAATCGATCCCTCAGCCTGG
ATTGCCGATGAGCGCGATCCGCTTGATGATAGCGACGCGCTTGGTCGCCCGTCGTACACAAGCTTGACGG
ATAGATCAGACGTCCCTTTAGACGATCAATCAATCTATCGTCGTTCCGACCTAGTAAGGGAACAAGTACC
AGAATCGTCTCAAAGGCAATTCGCAGCATGTTCAGAATCTGAAACGAGGCCTGTGCAATGGTTTACTGCT
TCTGGGTCAGATGCAAACAATACGGAAAATATCACCGCCAGCGATCCCGTCGATCGCACGGGTGGAGTTA
AGCGGCTAGGCTCCAAAAGCGACAGAACCGTTACAGCTTCTATCCATGACGTGAATTCCAGCACAAGGCG
ACTGTTGCTTAACGAATTTGGATCGGAGGCTCCGCGCCCTTCGCCAGAAAAGACTGTTCGCTTAAGAAGC
GACAATATTGGCACCTATGGGAGCCGGAAAAATGAACGAGCGCGGCTCGCGACCGAAACCGGTGCGTATG
AGTCGGAGCATATTTTCGGGTTCAAGGCTGTCCACGATACTGCGAGAGCGACGAAAGAGGGCCGGCGTCT
CGAAAGGCCCATGCCCGCCTACCTTGAGGATAAGGGGCTTCATCGCCAACATATTGGCACCGGGAGAGGA
CGGACCAAACTTGTCGGGCGCGGATGGCCGGATGACACAAGCTATCGCTCGGATCAAAGGGCAACTCTGT
CGGACCCCGTTGCGCGCTCGGAAGGCGCGACGGCCTCAAATGGGTATCAATTGAACCAATTGGGTTACGC
GCACCAACTCGCTAGCGATGGCCTGCAAAGTGAATCGCCCGATGGTGTTGCCTTGCCAATTCAAGTGGCA
ACAACGAGCTACAACTATACAGTGAGCCGCGATCCTGTCCTTGTTCCGCCGGATAAAAACGAAGCCCCTC
AATTGCTGCATCTTGGTCCCCGTGGTCAAACCGAAGCTGTTCTTGCCCGCGAAACAGCATTGACTGGAAA
ATGGCCGACTCTCGAGCGTGAGCAGCAAGTGTATCGCGAGTTTTTGGCCTTATATGACGTAAAAAAAGAT
CTTGAGGCCAAATCAGTCGGCGTAAGACGGAAAAAAAAAGAAGTTATTTCTGCGTTAGACCGAACTGCGC
GCTTGATAAGCACGTCGCCTTCGAAAGCTCGATCCAAAGCAGAGACTGAAAAAGCCATTGATGAGCTCGA
TGATCGACGAGTTTATGATCCGCGTGATCGAGCTCAAGACAAAGCGTTTAAACGCTGATAAGTCGCCAAT
ATAGTGATCATTTGCAGTATTCGCATCGATCGCTGGTTGATATTCTGCCGCTGGTCGACCGGCTGCTCGT
CGCCAAAAATGCTCACAGGGATACGATGGCCTCGGTCAGGCCGCGTGCGTCCTGTCTTTCCAGTTCCTCC
CTTTCAGCTCGATTGTGGCATCATTTATTGCCTGCTCATTGCAGTTGAAACGCGATATCCGTTTCAAGAC
CCGGGTATGGATGGTACTTTGGAGATATGAGCACTTGCCAGACTTCCCGGTCGGAGACTTAAAAATTCCG
ATAAGAGGTTACGGACGACGGACCTTATAAGTGGATCGTCTAGTGGTGGCGCCGATCAAAACAGTTCCGC
CCCCGGCTTTGCTCAAAGTAGCAAAGCAGCTTTATCTCGGGTTGCGGAGGATTTTCTAGAAAACCGCAAT
TTTGCAGGAGAGAACATATGGCCATCATCAAGCCGCATGTGAACAAAAATAGGACAACCTCGCCGATAGA
ACGTCCGGAGTCTCTCATAGAGGAAATGAGCGGCAGTCATCCGCCGAGTGGTTTTACCAACCTGGATCTC
GCTATGATCGAGCTGGAGGACTTTGTCCATCGGTGCCCGCTCCCAGAAGACAATCTTGCTGGTCAGAAGG
AGTGAGACGATGGATCCGTCTAGCAATGAGAATGTCTATGTGGGTCGCGGTCACAACATCGAAAATGATG
ATGACACTGACCCCAGGCGTTGGAAGAAGGCGAATATCAGTTCCAACACCATCTCCGATATTCAGATGAC
GAATGGCGAAGACGTACAATCAGGGAGCCCTACCCGAACGGAAGTTGTAAGCCCACGTCTGGATTATGGA
TCGGTCGACTCCTCCTCCAGCCTTTATTCTGGCAGCGAGCACGGAAATCAAGCTGAGATTCAAAAAGAGC
TGTCCGTCTTGTTCTCGAACATGTCTTTGCCAGGCAACGATCGGCGCCCGGACGAATACATTCTCGTGCA
TCAAACGGGACAAGATGCTTTTACTGGTATTGCCAAAGGCAACCTCGACCAAATGCCCACCAAGGCGGAA
TTTAACGCGTGCTGCCGTCTCTACAGGGACGGAGCCGGTAATTACTACCCGCCACCTCTCGCATTCGACA
AGATTAGCGTTCCAGAGCAACTGGAGGAAAAATGGGGGATGATGGAGGCGAAGGAACGTAACAAACTGCG
GTTTCAGTACAAGTTGGACGTATGGAATCATGCGCACGCTGATATGGGGATCACGGGCACAGAGATCTTT
TATCAAACAGATAAGAACATAAAGCTCGACCGGAATTATAAACTAAGACCTGAAGACCGATACGTACAAA
CAGAAAAATACGGGCGCCGGGAAATTCAAAAGCGATATCAACACGAACTCCAGGCTGGTTCGCTGCTGCC
CGATATTATGATCAAAACTCCCCAAAATGACATCCACTTCGTGTACAGGTTTGCCGGCGACAATTACGCC
AACAAACAGTTCAGCGAGTTTGAACACACCGTCAAGCGCAGGTATGGCGACGAGACTGAGATCAAATTGA
AGTCAAAGTCAGGCATTATGCATGACTCGAAATATCTGGAATCCTGGGAACGGGGCAGTGCGGATATTCG
CTTCGCGGAATTCGTTGGGGAAAATAGAGCTCACAATCGGCAGTTTCCAACTGCGACAGTAAATATGGGA
CAGCAGCCAGACGGGCAGGGCGGTTTGACCCGCGACCGTCATGTGAGCGTTGACTTCCTAATGCAAAGCG
CACCCAATTCGCCTTGGGCGCAAGCTTTGAAAAAGGGAGAACTGTGGGATCGCGTTCAGTTGCTTGCTCG
CGACGGCAACCGCTATCTGTCGCCGCCCAGATTGGAATATTCTGACCCTGCACATTTCACCGAGTTGATG
AACCGGGTTGGTTTACCCGCATCGATGGGTCGGCAAAGCCATGCGGCTAGTATCAAATTCGAAAAGTTTG
ACGCGCAGGCAGCGGTTATTGTCTTAAATGGCCCAGAGTTACGTGACATTCATGACTTGTCTCCTGAAAA
ACTGCAAAATTTGTCCACCAAAGATGTCATCGTCGCCGATCGCAATGAGAATGGTCAGAGAACTGGCACG
TACACCAGCGTCGCGGAATATGAGCGCTTGCAGTTAAGGCTGCCACCCGATGCAGCGGGGGTGCTTGGTG
AAGCAACTGACAAATATTCACGTGATTTCGTTCGGCCAGAGCCGGCGTCGCGTCCAATCAGTGACAGCCG
CAGGATATACGAAAGTCGACCGCGTAGCCAAAGCGTCAACAGCTTTTGACGTTCCTGCTGCCGCGTCAAC
GAGGAAGCTCGTTTGACCCGGGTTTGCCAATGAAAGGGCTCAATCATGGTGAACACTACAAAGAAAAGTT
TTGCGAAGTCGCTTACGGCAGATATGCGCCGTTCTGCTCAGCGCGTTGTCGAGCAAATGCGAAAAGCATT
GATTACCGAAGAAGAGGCGCTCAAGCGGCAAGCCAGACTGGAGAGTCCCGATAGGAAGCGAAAGTATGCT
GCTGATATGGCGATAGTCGACAAACTCGACGTAGGGTTTCGAGGCGAAATAGGCTATAAAATTCTTGGAA
ATAACCGGCTTCGAGTAGACAACCATAAAGAATTAACGCGTGAGCACGGTAGACTTCGCAAAACCAAAAC
GGTTCTGAAGCGTAACCCGGTGACGCAGGAAGTCTATTTGGGTTTATATGAAAGGAAGTCCTGGTTAAGT
GTCAGCAGCCATTTGTATGCTGCGGACGGCACACTCCGCATGAAGCACGTGAAATACAAAGACGGACGTT
TTGAGGAAAAATGGGAGCGCGACGAAAATGGCGACCTGATCCGCACAAGGTACGCCAACCGTGGCAGGCT
CTTTCAACCTGTATCCGAGAAAATGGGCGCGCCGTATCGGAGCGGCCCTGACGACCGGCTCTATCGCGAT
CTAACCCGTCGAAACGGTTTCAGACGGGAGACATTCGAACGGGACGATCACGGAAACCTCGAGCGTATCG
GCAGCAACCATGTCGGCTTTTCCAAGATTTCAGTGAAGGCACCCAATCGTCAAACCTCCCAGACGAAGAT
TCAAAAACTTGGTGGCGCTTTCAACAAATCTTTTAGGTCCCTTCTGGACAAGGAGGGCAATGAAATGGGC
CGCGATATTTTGAGCCATCGACGGCTCTATAACAAGCGGTCTGCTGTCTACGATGAAGCTACCGGACAAT
TGAAGAGTGCCAAGCATACCTTCGGCAAGATCTACAGGAGCGAAACCGAATATCTCAGCGCGGGCCTCAA
GAAGGTTTCAAAAAAGATACTCGGGGTGACGGTCTACCGGAAATTTGCGGCGCTCAGCGAGCGAGAATCC
GAGGCTGAGAGACTGCGTAGTTTTGAATCCGGTGCGCATCGCCAGATCTGGCAGGAGCGGGCAGCGATTC
CCGGTTCGCCCCTCCCGGAGACTGATGACATTCATTTCGCACAGCAGTCGCACCTAGCCAAAGCCAACCC
TGATCACGTCGAAGCTGACGTCACGCGTGTGACAGATCAACATGTTGATGTTGCTGGACAAACATCATCG
TCTCCCCAACGGAACTTGGAAGGATGGTTAGATTCTCAATCACGATACAAGCCAGCAAACATGCTGTTGT
CAAATCCAGACCTTCAAGCGAACGGACCTCGCCCATACGAAGGGTTAGCTCATCTCACCCTCCGGCGCGA
TAATGAATCTGACGGGCACAAGGAGAATGATCAGCGGCTGCGACATTTCTCCCAGCCAGAGCCGTTGGTG
TTACCGCATCCCGGGTCGCCGGAAATAACTAAGGTGTTTGGCTCGCGGGGAGAGCCGGCACACCCGAGTG
GAAATCTGCACACGGCGGTTGGAGAAACGGCTTGCGAAGGACCGGTGATGTCTTCATCCTCGGACAATCA
TCAGCCAGCTCCAGGACAGCAAGAACTTTTAAGTTTCCTTCATAATGCGCCAGCCCCAGTTTCTGTGGCA
ATACATGATGATCAAGAGCGACTTGCGGGGGAGGCGCCCGGCGGCTCTTTCAGAGGTAGCTCAGGGCGAA
CGAGTTCAATGTCGGAGAGTATCTTCGACGAAGATGTACAAGGGCATTTGGTACGGGATTATTCGATCAA
TACTACTAACGGGTTTATTGACCCGCAATCGTTGTTCGGTGAACCGGACTTATCGAGAGGTCCAAAATCG
GGGCCAGAAATTCCATCGGAAGATTACCATTTGTCAGCTTCGGAACAGGAAAATTTGCTGAATCAATTGC
TTAGTGTGCCACTGCCGGTTCCTTCACCGAAGCCCGAATGCGCGAGGTCTATGATTTTCGAAGGTTCACG
TTCAAGAGAGCGTTCCACCTCCAGAGGGTTCTAAGGTGGAACGCGTCTAGGCTTGCCTATCATCACCACC
TCATGATGGTCGCGGCTTAGGGATAACCGGTCTTGTCCACTACCTTGCAGTAATGCGGTGGACAGGATCG
GCGGTTTTCTTTTCTCTTCTCAACCTAGGCTACAGCCGATAGTCTGGAACAGCGCACTTACGGGACCTAG
GGCGATGCAGGTGGCTGCTGAACCCCCAGCCGGAACTGACCCCACAAGGCCCTAGCGTTTGCAATGCACC
AGGTCATCATTGACCCAGGCGTGTTCCACCAGGCCGCTGCCTCGCAACTCTTCGCAGGCTTCGCCGACCT
GCTCGCGCCACTTCTTCACGCGGGTGGAATCCGATCCGCACATGAGGCGGAAGGTTTCCAGCTTGAGCGG
GTACGGCTCCCGGTGCGAGCTGAAATAGTCGAACATCCGTCGGGCCGTCGGCGACAGCTTGCGGTACTTC
TCCCATATGAATTTCGTGTAGTGGTCGCCAGCAAACAGCACGACGATTTCCTCGTCGATCAGGACCTGGC
AACGGGACGTTTTCTTGCCACGGTCCAGGACGCGGAAGCGGTGCAGCAGCGACACCGATTCCAGGTGCCC
AACGCGGTCGGACGTGAAGCCCATCGCCGTCGCCTGTAGGCGCGACAGGCATTCCTCGGCCTTCGTGTAA
TACCGGCCATTGATCGACCAGCCCAGGTCCTGGCAAAGCTCGTAGAACGTGAAGGTGATCGGCTCGCCGA
TAGGGGTGCGCTTCGCGTACTCCAACACCTGCTGCCACACCAGTTCGTCATCGTCGGCCCGCAGCTCGAC
GCCGGTGTAGGTGATCTTCACGTCCTTGTTGACGTGGAAAATGACCTTGTTTTGCAGCGCCTCGCGCGGG
ATTTTCTTGTTGCGCGTGGTGAACAGGGCAGAGCGGGCCGTGTCGTTTGGCATCGCTCGCATCGTGTCCG
GCCACGGCGCAATATCGAACAAGGAAAGCTGCATTTCCTTGATCTGCTGCTTCGTGTGTTTCAGCAACGC
GGCCTGCTTGGCTTCGCTGACCTGTTTTGCCAGGTCCTCGCCGGCGGTTTTTCGCTTCTTGGTCGTCATA
GTTCCTCGCGTGTCGATGGTCATCGACTTCGCCAAACCTGCCGCCTCCTGTTCGAGACGACGCGAACGCT
CCACGGCGGCCGATGGCGCGGGCAGGGCAGGGGGAGCCAGTTGCACGCTGTCGCGCTCGATCTTGGCCGT
AGCTTGCTGGACTATCGAGCCGACGGACTGGAAGGTTTCGCGGGGCGCACGCATGACGGTGCGGCTTGCG
ATGGTTTCGGCATCCTCGGCGGAAAACCCCGCGTCGATCAGTTCTTGCCTGTATGCCTTCCGGTCAAACG
TCCGATTCATTCACCCTCCTTGCGGGATTGCCCCGGAATTAATTCCCCGGATCGATCCGTCGATCTTGAT
CCCCTGCGCCATCAGATCCTTGGCGGCAAGAAAGCCATCCAGTTTACTTTGCAGGGCTTCCCAACCTTAC
CAGAGGGCGCCCCAGCTGGCAATTCCGGTTCGCTTGCTGTCCATAAAACCGCCCAGTCTAGCTATCGCCA
TGTAAGCCCACTGCAAGCTACCTGCTTTCTCTTTGCGCTTGCGTTTTCCCTTGTCCAGATAGCCCAGTAG
CTGACATTCATCCGGGGTCAGCACCGTTTCTGCGGACTGGCTTTCTACGTGGCTGCCATTTTTGGGGTGA
GGCCGTTCGCGGCCGAGGGGCGCAGCCCCTGGGGGGATGGGAGGCCCGCGTTAGCGGGCCGGGAGGGTTC
GAGAAGGGGGGGCACCCCCCTTCGGCGTGCGCGGTCACGCGCACAGGGCGCAGCCCTGGTTAAAAACAAG
GTTTATAAATATTGGTTTAAAAGCAGGTTAAAAGACAGGTTAGCGGTGGCCGAAAAACGGGCGGAAACCC
TTGCAAATGCTGGATTTTCTGCCTGTGGACAGCCCCTCAAATGTCAATAGGTGCGCCCCTCATCTGTCAG
CACTCTGCCCCTCAAGTGTCAAGGATCGCGCCCCTCATCTGTCAGTAGTCGCGCCCCTCAAGTGTCAATA
CCGCAGGGCACTTATCCCCAGGCTTGTCCACATCATCTGTGGGAAACTCGCGTAAAATCAGGCGTTTTCG
CCGATTTGCGAGGCTGGCCAGCTCCACGTCGCCGGCCGAAATCGAGCCTGCCCCTCATCTGTCAACGCCG
CGCCGGGTGAGTCGGCCCCTCAAGTGTCAACGTCCGCCCCTCATCTGTCAGTGAGGGCCAAGTTTTCCGC
GAGGTATCCACAACGCCGGCGGCCCTACATGGCTCTGCTGTAGTGAGTGGGTTGCGCTCCGGCAGCGGTC
CTGATCCCCCGCAGAAAAAAAGGATCTCAAGAAGATCCTTTGATCTTTTCTACACTAGTGCTTGGATTCT
CACCAATAAAAAACGCCCGGCGGCAACCGAGCGTTCTGAACAAATCCAGATGGAGTTCTGAGGTCATTAC
TGGATCTATCAACAGGAGTCCAAGCGAGCTCACCTTCGGGAGCGCCTGAAGCCCGTTCTGGACGCCCTGG
GGCCGTTGAATCGGGATATGCAGGCCAAGGCCGCCGCGATCATCAAGGCCGTGGGCGAAAAGCTGCTGAC
GGAACAGCGGGAAGTCCAGCGCCAGAAACAGGCCCAGCGCCAGCAGGAACGCGGGCGCGCACATTTCCCC
GAAAAGTGCCACCTGCGGCGTTGTGACAATTTACCGAACAACTCCGCGGCCGGGAAGCCGATCTCGGCTT
GAACGAATTGTTAGGTGGCGGTACTTGGGTCGATATCAAAGTGCATCACTTCTTCCCGTATGCCCAACTT
TGTATAGAGAGCCACTGCGGGATCGTCACCGTAATCTGCTTGCACGTAGATCACATAAGCACCAAGCGCG
TTGGCCTCATGCTTGAGGAGATTGATGAGCGCGGTGGCAATGCCCTGCCTCCGGTGCTCTCCGGAGACTG
CGAGATCATAGATATAGATCTCACTACGCGGCTGCTCAAACTTGGGCAGAACGTAAGCCGCGAGAGCGCC
AACAACCACTTCTTGGTCGAAGGCAGCAAGCGCGATGAATGTCTTACTACGGAGCAAGTTCCCGAGGTAA
TCGGAGTCCGGCTGATGTTGGGAGTAGGTGGCTACGTCTCCGAACTCACGACCGAAAAGATCAAGAGCAG
CCCGCATGGATTTGACTTGGTCAGGGCCGAGCCTACATGTGCGAATGATGCCCATACTTGAGCCACCTAA
CTTTGTTTTAGGGCGACTGCCCTGCTGCGTAACATCGTTGCTGCTGCGTAACATCGTTGCTGCTCCATAA
CATCAAACATCGACCCACGGCGTAACGCGCTTGCTGCTTGGATGCCCGAGGCATAGACTGTACAAAAAAA
CAGTCATAACAAGCCATGAAAACCGCCACTGCGCCGTTACCACCGCTGCGTTCGGTCAAGGTTCTGGACC
AGTTGCGTGAGCGCATACGCTACTTGCATTACAGTTTACGAACCGAACAGGCTTATGTCAACTGGGTTCG
TGCCTTCATCCGTTTCCACGGTGTGCGTCCATGGGCAAATATTATACGCAAGGCGACAAGGTGCTGATGC
CGCTGGCGATTCAGGTTCATCATGCCGTTTGTGATGGCTTCCATGGCTTCCCAACCTTACCAGAGGGCGC
CCCAGCTGGCAATTCCGACGTCCTCGGTGGTTGGCATGCACATACACAGCCACAGACAAGTATCGCGTTC
GTGAAAAAGCGCACGCGCGATAGTTCTTTAGCCGCACCTCTGACGCCCCATTTACGGCCGGATCTTTGCC
TGACCTTGCAAAGTCGACTCCATCGCCTTACGGCACGAATAACAACGTCGCGTTTCATCGACGTCCCATC
AGCCGCTTGTGTGTTCAATTCTTCTCTGTTTCACTTGAAACAAATTGAATAGATATTCCCGCTTTCAAAG
CCATTTACAAATCCTCTCGTGCAGCCTAACGCCATTGGCGTGGAACAAGCGTTGGCACGAGGAAGTAAGT
GCG
Features (pLannotate 1.2.2; 29 found; start..end, strand, type, name):
      1..2487    +  CDS            virA: VIRA_AGRT9 - Experimental evidence at protein level: Swiss-Prot protein existence level 1. Activates VirG, by phosphorylating it, in the presence of acetosyringone or hydroxysyringone. From Agrobacterium tumefaciens (strain 15955).
   5107..5823    +  CDS            virB1: VIRB1_AGRT9 - Protein inferred from homology: Swiss-Prot protein existence level 3. VirB proteins are suggested to act at the bacterial surface and there play an important role in directing T-DNA transfer to plant cells. From Agrobacterium tumefaciens (strain 15955).
   5841..6203    +  CDS            virB2: VIRB2_RHIRD - Experimental evidence at protein level: Swiss-Prot protein existence level 1. VirB proteins are suggested to act at the bacterial surface and there play an important role in directing T-DNA transfer to plant cells. From Rhizobium radiobacter (Agrobacterium tumefaciens) (Agrobacterium radiobacter).
   6206..6529    +  CDS            virB3: VIRB3_AGRT9 - Protein inferred from homology: Swiss-Prot protein existence level 3. VirB proteins are suggested to act at the bacterial surface and there play an important role in directing T-DNA transfer to plant cells. From Agrobacterium tumefaciens (strain 15955).
   6532..8898    +  CDS            virB4: VIRB4_RHIRD - Experimental evidence at protein level: Swiss-Prot protein existence level 1. A possible function of virB4 might be to provide the energy, via hydrolysis of ATP, for translocation of virulence proteins of the transfer of a T-DNA-protein complex across the agrobacterium membrane. From Rhizobium radiobacter (Agrobacterium tumefaciens) (Agrobacterium radiobacter).
   8916..9575    +  CDS            virB5: VIRB5_AGRFC - Experimental evidence at protein level: Swiss-Prot protein existence level 1. VirB proteins are suggested to act at the bacterial surface and there play an important role in directing T-DNA transfer to plant cells. From Agrobacterium fabrum (strain C58 / ATCC 33970) (Agrobacterium tumefaciens (strain C58)).
   9675..10559   +  CDS            virB6: VIRB6_AGRT9 - Protein inferred from homology: Swiss-Prot protein existence level 3. VirB proteins are suggested to act at the bacterial surface and there play an important role in directing T-DNA transfer to plant cells. From Agrobacterium tumefaciens (strain 15955).
  10596..10760   +  CDS            virB7: VIRB7_RHIRD - Experimental evidence at protein level: Swiss-Prot protein existence level 1. Is essential for the biogenesis of the T-pilus, which is required for virulence and T-DNA transfer to plant cells. When is associated with virB9, might function as a nucleation center for recruitment of VirB proteins during assembly of the T-DNA transfer machine. From Rhizobium radiobacter (Agrobacterium tumefaciens) (Agrobacterium radiobacter).
  10750..11460   +  CDS            virB8: VIRB8_AGRFC - Experimental evidence at protein level: Swiss-Prot protein existence level 1. VirB proteins are suggested to act at the bacterial surface and there play an important role in directing T-DNA transfer to plant cells. From Agrobacterium fabrum (strain C58 / ATCC 33970) (Agrobacterium tumefaciens (strain C58)).
  11460..12338   +  CDS            virB9: VIRB9_RHIRD - Experimental evidence at protein level: Swiss-Prot protein existence level 1. Is essential for the biogenesis of the T-pilus, which is required for virulence and T-DNA transfer to plant cells. When is associated with virB7, might function as a nucleation center for recruitment of VirB proteins during assembly of the T-DNA transfer machine. From Rhizobium radiobacter (Agrobacterium tumefaciens) (Agrobacterium radiobacter).
  12338..13465   +  CDS            virB10: VIRBA_AGRFC - Experimental evidence at protein level: Swiss-Prot protein existence level 1. VirB proteins are suggested to act at the bacterial surface and there play an important role in directing T-DNA transfer to plant cells. From Agrobacterium fabrum (strain C58 / ATCC 33970) (Agrobacterium tumefaciens (strain C58)).
  13511..14539   +  CDS            virB11: VIRBB_AGRT9 - Protein inferred from homology: Swiss-Prot protein existence level 3. Required for the transfer of T-DNA to plants. Couples energy, by means of ATP hydrolysis, to T-DNA transport. From Agrobacterium tumefaciens (strain 15955).
  14674..15474   +  CDS            virG: VIRG_AGRT9 - Protein inferred from homology: Swiss-Prot protein existence level 3. VirG is required for the positive regulation of at least two vir loci encoded by the Ti plasmid of A.tumefaciens. From Agrobacterium tumefaciens (strain 15955).
  15606..16196   -  CDS            virC2: VIRC2_AGRFC - Experimental evidence at protein level: Swiss-Prot protein existence level 1. From Agrobacterium fabrum (strain C58 / ATCC 33970) (Agrobacterium tumefaciens (strain C58)).
  16205..16894   -  CDS            virC1: VIRC1_AGRFC - Experimental evidence at protein level: Swiss-Prot protein existence level 1. From Agrobacterium fabrum (strain C58 / ATCC 33970) (Agrobacterium tumefaciens (strain C58)).
  17163..17603   +  CDS            virD1: VIRD1_AGRFC - Experimental evidence at protein level: Swiss-Prot protein existence level 1. Tumor formation by A.tumefaciens involves the transfer and integration of a defined segment (T-DNA) of Ti plasmid DNA into the plant nuclear genome. The virD operon encodes a site-specific endonuclease that cleaves at a unique site within both 24 bp direct repeats flanking the T-DNA. From Agrobacterium fabrum (strain C58 / ATCC 33970) (Agrobacterium tumefaciens (strain C58)).
  17640..18911   +  CDS            virD2: VIRD2_RHIRD - Experimental evidence at protein level: Swiss-Prot protein existence level 1. Tumor formation by A.tumefaciens involves the transfer and integration of a defined segment (T-DNA) of Ti plasmid DNA into the plant nuclear genome. The virD operon encodes a site-specific endonuclease that cleaves at a unique site within both 24 bp direct repeats flanking the T-DNA. From Rhizobium radiobacter (Agrobacterium tumefaciens) (Agrobacterium radiobacter).
  18934..19491   +  CDS            virD3 (fragment): VIRD3_RHIRD - Protein predicted: Swiss-Prot protein existence level 4. From Rhizobium radiobacter (Agrobacterium tumefaciens) (Agrobacterium radiobacter).
  19569..21506   +  CDS            virD4: VIRD4_AGRFC - Experimental evidence at protein level: Swiss-Prot protein existence level 1. From Agrobacterium fabrum (strain C58 / ATCC 33970) (Agrobacterium tumefaciens (strain C58)).
  24588..24782   +  CDS            virE1: VIRE1_RHIRD - Protein inferred from homology: Swiss-Prot protein existence level 3. Involved in DNA transformation; controls virE2 polymerization and prevents virE2 binding to DNA. From Rhizobium radiobacter (Agrobacterium tumefaciens) (Agrobacterium radiobacter).
  24865..26436   +  CDS            virE2: VIRE2_RHIRD - Experimental evidence at protein level: Swiss-Prot protein existence level 1. Involved in DNA transformation; mediates the nuclear uptake of single-stranded DNA copies of the transferred DNA (T-DNA) element. Binds single-stranded but not double-stranded DNA regardless of nucleotide sequence composition. From Rhizobium radiobacter (Agrobacterium tumefaciens) (Agrobacterium radiobacter).
  28752..29900   -  CDS            trfA: trans-acting replication protein that binds to and activates oriV
  29952..30233   -  CDS            tnpA (fragment): TN5P_ECOLX - Also known as tnp. Experimental evidence at protein level: Swiss-Prot protein existence level 1. Mediates transposition of transposon Tn5 by a 'cut and paste' mechanism. First, the monomeric transposase binds the 19 bp inverted DNA repeats flanking the transposon. Then, dimerization of the DNA- bound transposase creates a synaptic DNA complex. After nicking of the first DNA strand, excision of the transposon proceeds through a series of intermediates. The transposase then mediates the insertion of the transposon at a new site by strand transfer. The activity of the wild- type tran
  30293..30824   -  rep_origin     oriV: incP origin of replication
  30880..30915   -  rep_origin     CloDF13 ori (fragment): Plasmids containing the CloDF13 (CDF) origin of replication can be propagated in E. coli cells that contain additional plasmids with compatible origins.
  30936..31030   -  terminator     lambda t0 terminator: transcription terminator from phage lambda
  31301..31834   -  CDS            GmR: gentamycin acetyltransferase; aacC1; confers resistance to gentamycin
  32023..32051   -  promoter       Pc promoter: intI1 (promoter lies within the coding sequence); class 1 integron promoter
  32089..32175   +  CDS            CmR (fragment): chloramphenicol acetyltransferase; cat; confers resistance to chloramphenicol
