[The description below was written by a language model from this plasmid's Addgene catalogue record and pLannotate feature annotations shown in this document.]
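Description:
pKL2299A is a large (about 32.5 kb), low-copy ternary vir helper plasmid built on the pKL2299 backbone and intended for use in Agrobacterium tumefaciens alongside a disarmed Ti plasmid and a T-DNA binary vector. It supplies extra copies of virulence genes to raise the efficiency of plant genetic transformation. It replicates through the broad-host-range IncP oriV together with the trans-acting trfA replication protein, an arrangement that permits maintenance in both E. coli and Agrobacterium. Selection is by gentamicin, conferred by the aacC1 acetyltransferase gene, which lies downstream of a class 1 integron Pc promoter and is followed by a lambda t0 terminator. Short fragments of a Tn5 transposase, a CloDF13 origin and a chloramphenicol resistance gene are also annotated, and these appear to be non-functional cloning remnants.

The defining addition relative to the parent plasmid is virA, a roughly 2.5 kb insert introduced by Gibson assembly and expressed from its own virA promoter. VirA is the sensor kinase that responds to plant phenolics such as acetosyringone by phosphorylating VirG, the response regulator that activates the other vir operons. The rest of the payload is an extensive vir gene cluster. It comprises virB1 to virB11, which encode the T-pilus and type IV secretion apparatus, along with virG and virC1 and virC2. It also carries virD1 and virD2 (the border-nicking endonuclease), a virD3 fragment and virD4, plus virE1 and virE2, the latter being the single-stranded DNA-binding protein and the former its regulator. Several stretches between the annotated genes, of up to about 3 kb, carry no feature calls, so the table may not capture every element. The plasmid carries no T-DNA of its own in the annotation and acts purely in trans.
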