Addgene plasmid #222105: pKL2299A
Purpose: A ternary vir helper plasmid that carries Agrobacterium tumefaciens virulence genes for enhanced plant genetic transformation.
Depositing lab: Kan Wang. Depositing organization: Iowa State University. Publication: Enhancing Agrobacterium-mediated plant transformation efficiency through improved ternary vector systems and auxotrophic strains. Aliu E, Ji Q, Wlazlo A, Grosic S, Azanu MK, Wang K, Lee K. Front Plant Sci. 2024 Jul 23;15:1429353. doi: 10.3389/fpls.2024.1429353. eCollection 2024. PubMed 39109064.
Backbone
  Vector backbone: pKL2299
  Backbone size w/o insert (bp): 29605
  Vector type: Bacterial Expression, Plant Expression
Growth in bacteria
  Bacterial resistance: Gentamicin, 10 μg/mL
  Growth temperature: 37°C
  Growth strain: DH5alpha
  Copy number: Low Copy
Gene/Insert
  Gene/Insert name: virA
  Species: Agrobacterium tumefaciens
  Insert size (bp): 2490
  GenBank ID: AAZ50512.1
  Promoter: virA promoter
  Cloning method: Gibson Cloning
  Sequencing primers: 5′ CGTTCGGTCAAGGTTCTGGA; 3′ TTTCAACCAAACGACCGGAC
Terms and licenses: Academic/Nonprofit Terms; Industry Terms: Not Available to Industry
How to cite: pKL2299A was a gift from Kan Wang (Addgene plasmid # 222105 ; http://n2t.net/addgene:222105 ; RRID:Addgene_222105)
